Addgene plasmid #194362: pcDNA3_DRD2-NTEV-TCS-GV-2xHA
Purpose: Split TEV assays
Depositing lab: Michael Wehr. Depositing organization: Klinikum der Ludwig Maximilians-Universitaet Muenchen. Publication: Improved Split TEV GPCR beta-arrestin-2 Recruitment Assays via Systematic Analysis of Signal Peptide and beta-arrestin Binding Motif Variants. Wu Y, von Hauff IV, Jensen N, Rossner MJ, Wehr MC. Biosensors (Basel). 2022 Dec 29;13(1):48. doi: 10.3390/bios13010048. PubMed 36671883.
Backbone
  Vector backbone: pcDNA3
  Vector type: Mammalian Expression
Growth in bacteria
  Bacterial resistance: Ampicillin, 100 μg/mL
  Growth temperature: 37°C
  Growth strain: DH5alpha
  Copy number: High Copy
Gene/Insert
  Gene/Insert name: DRD2-NTEV-TCS-GV-2xHA
  Species: H. sapiens (human), Synthetic
  Entrez Gene: DRD2 (a.k.a. D2DR, D2R)
  Promoter: CMV
  Tag / fusion protein: 2xHA (C terminal on insert)
  Cloning method: Gateway Cloning
  Sequencing primers: 5′ CGCAAATGGGCGGTAGGCGTG; 3′ TAGAAGGCACAGTCGAGG
Terms and licenses: Academic/Nonprofit Terms; Industry Terms: Not Available to Industry
How to cite: pcDNA3_DRD2-NTEV-TCS-GV-2xHA was a gift from Michael Wehr (Addgene plasmid # 194362 ; http://n2t.net/addgene:194362 ; RRID:Addgene_194362)
