[The description below was written by a language model from this plasmid's Addgene catalogue record and pLannotate feature annotations shown in this document.]
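Description:
pcDNA3_DRD2-NTEV-TCS-GV-2xHA is a mammalian expression plasmid built on the pcDNA3 backbone and designed as the receptor component of a split TEV protease assay. It is propagated in E. coli from a high-copy ColE1/pUC-type origin with ampicillin selection (AmpR, β-lactamase). It also carries an f1 origin and an SV40 promoter-driven neo cassette with an SV40 polyadenylation signal, which can provide G418 selection in mammalian cells. The annotated sequence record is about 8.1 kb.

The payload is a single fusion open reading frame driven by the CMV immediate-early enhancer and promoter and terminated by the bGH polyadenylation signal. The human dopamine D2 receptor (DRD2) coding sequence was introduced by Gateway cloning and is flanked by attB1 and attB2 sites. Downstream of it lie an N-terminal fragment of TEV protease (NTEV), a TEV cleavage site (TCS; named in the construct but not separately annotated), and the artificial transcription factor GV, composed of the GAL4 DNA-binding domain and the VP16 activation domain. A C-terminal 2xHA tag, picked up in the feature table as a partial 3xHA match, allows detection of the fusion. T7 and SP6 promoters flank the cassette.

In split TEV assays, the inactive NTEV fragment is complemented by a C-terminal TEV fragment fused to an interacting partner. The associated publication concerns GPCR β-arrestin-2 recruitment, so the partner is presumably β-arrestin-2, supplied from a separate construct. Receptor activation brings the two fragments together and reconstitutes protease activity. Cleavage at the TCS then releases GAL4-VP16, which can drive a GAL4-responsive reporter that is not part of this plasmid.
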