Features (pLannotate 1.2.2; 27 found; start..end, strand, type, name):
     28..80      -  misc_feature   bom (fragment): basis of mobility region from pBR322
    235..614     +  enhancer       CMV enhancer: human cytomegalovirus immediate early enhancer
    615..818     +  promoter       CMV promoter: human cytomegalovirus (CMV) immediate early promoter
    814..847     +  LTR            5' LTR (truncated) (fragment): truncated 5' long terminal repeat (LTR) from HIV-1
    863..881     +  promoter       T7 promoter: promoter for bacteriophage T7 RNA polymerase
    920..944     +  protein_bind   attB1: mutant version of attB; recombination site for the Gateway® BP reaction BP Clonase™
    950..2191    +  CDS            DRD2 (fragment): DRD2_HUMAN - Experimental evidence at protein level: Swiss-Prot protein existence level 1. Dopamine receptor whose activity is mediated by G proteins which inhibit adenylyl cyclase (PubMed:21645528). Positively regulates postnatal regression of retinal hyaloid vessels via suppression of VEGFR2/KDR activity, downstream of OPN5 (By similarity). From Homo sapiens (Human).
   2193..2217    -  protein_bind   attB2: mutant version of attB; recombination site for the Gateway® BP reaction BP Clonase™
   2255..2605    +  CDS            TEV protease (fragment): tobacco etch virus protease (Kapust et al., 2001)
   2678..3118    +  CDS            GAL4 DNA binding domain: DNA binding domain of the GAL4 transcriptional activator; Saccharomyces cerevisiae GAL4 (truncated)
   3332..3565    +  CDS            VP16 AD: transcriptional activation domain of herpes simplex virus protein VP16 (Triezenberg et al., 1988; Cousens et al., 1989); UL48
   3569..3625    +  CDS            3xHA (fragment): three tandem HA epitope tags
   3638..3656    -  promoter       SP6 promoter: promoter for bacteriophage SP6 RNA polymerase
   3682..3906    +  polyA_signal   bGH poly(A) signal: bovine growth hormone polyadenylation signal
   3910..3931    +  promoter       SV40 promoter (fragment): SV40 enhancer and early promoter
   3952..4380    +  rep_origin     f1 ori (sequence partly withheld): f1 bacteriophage origin of replication; arrow indicates direction of (+) strand synthesis
   4394..4723    +  promoter       SV40 promoter: SV40 enhancer and early promoter
   4790..5581    +  CDS            neo: KKA2_KLEPN - Also known as kan, nptII. Experimental evidence at protein level: Swiss-Prot protein existence level 1. Resistance to kanamycin, neomycin, paromomycin, ribostamycin, butirosin and gentamicin B. From Klebsiella pneumoniae.
   5605..5763    +  CDS            ble (fragment): BLE_KLEPN - Experimental evidence at protein level: Swiss-Prot protein existence level 1. Binding protein with a strong affinity to the bleomycin family of antibiotics. Binds to CL990; an antimitotic-antibiotic compound. From Klebsiella pneumoniae.
   5758..5879    +  polyA_signal   SV40 poly(A) signal: SV40 polyadenylation signal
   5952..5968    -  protein_bind   lac operator: The lac repressor binds to the lac operator to inhibit transcription in E. coli. This inhibition can be relieved by adding lactose or isopropyl-β-D-thiogalactopyranoside (IPTG). lac repressor encoded by lacI
   5976..6006    -  promoter       lac promoter: promoter for the E. coli lac operon
   6021..6042    -  protein_bind   CAP binding site: CAP binding activates transcription in the presence of cAMP. E. coli catabolite activator protein
   6055..6147    -  CDS            lacI (fragment): lac repressor; lacI; The lac repressor binds to the lac operator to inhibit transcription in E. coli. This inhibition can be relieved by adding lactose or isopropyl-β-D-thiogalactopyranoside (IPTG).
   6330..6918    -  rep_origin     ori: high-copy-number ColE1/pMB1/pBR322/pUC origin of replication
   7089..7949    -  CDS            AmpR: β-lactamase; bla; confers resistance to ampicillin, carbenicillin, and related antibiotics
   7950..8054    -  promoter       AmpR promoter: bla
>Addgene plasmid #194362 | pcDNA3_DRD2-NTEV-TCS-GV-2xHA | addgene full sequence | sequence record 381589 | Addgene NGS Result
GACGGATCGGGAGATCTCCCGATCCCCTATGGTGCACTCTCAGTACAATCTGCTCTGATGCCGCATAGTT
AAGCCAGTATCTGCTCCCTGCTTGTGTGTTGGAGGTCGCTGAGTAGTGCGCGAGCAAAATTTAAGCTACA
ACAAGGCAAGGCTTGACCGACAATTGCATGAAGAATCTGCTTAGGGTTAGGCGTTTTGCGCTGCTTCGCG
ATGTACGGGCCAGATATACGCGTTGACATTGATTATTGACTAGTTATTAATAGTAATCAATTACGGGGTC
ATTAGTTCATAGCCCATATATGGAGTTCCGCGTTACATAACTTACGGTAAATGGCCCGCCTGGCTGACCG
CCCAACGACCCCCGCCCATTGACGTCAATAATGACGTATGTTCCCATAGTAACGCCAATAGGGACTTTCC
ATTGACGTCAATGGGTGGAGTATTTACGGTAAACTGCCCACTTGGCAGTACATCAAGTGTATCATATGCC
AAGTACGCCCCCTATTGACGTCAATGACGGTAAATGGCCCGCCTGGCATTATGCCCAGTACATGACCTTA
TGGGACTTTCCTACTTGGCAGTACATCTACGTATTAGTCATCGCTATTACCATGGTGATGCGGTTTTGGC
AGTACATCAATGGGCGTGGATAGCGGTTTGACTCACGGGGATTTCCAAGTCTCCACCCCATTGACGTCAA
TGGGAGTTTGTTTTGGCACCAAAATCAACGGGACTTTCCAAAATGTCGTAACAACTCCGCCCCATTGACG
CAAATGGGCGGTAGGCGTGTACGGTGGGAGGTCTATATAAGCAGAGCTCTCTGGCTAACTAGAGAACCCA
CTGCTTACTGGCTTATCGAAATTAATACGACTCACTATAGGGAGACCCAAGCTTGGTACCGAGCTCGGAT
CCCACATCAACAAGTTTGTACAAAAAAGCAGGCTCTACCATGGATCCACTGAATCTGTCCTGGTATGATG
ATGATCTGGAGAGGCAGAACTGGAGCCGGCCCTTCAACGGGTCAGACGGGAAGGCGGACAGACCCCACTA
CAACTACTATGCCACACTGCTCACCCTGCTCATCGCTGTCATCGTCTTCGGCAACGTGCTGGTGTGCATG
GCTGTGTCTAGAGAGAAGGCGCTGCAGACCACCACCAACTACCTGATCGTCAGCCTCGCAGTGGCCGACC
TCCTCGTCGCCACACTGGTCATGCCCTGGGTTGTCTACCTGGAGGTGGTAGGTGAGTGGAAATTCAGCAG
GATTCACTGTGACATCTTCGTCACTCTGGACGTCATGATGTGCACGGCGAGCATCCTGAACTTGTGTGCC
ATCAGCATCGACAGGTACACAGCTGTGGCCATGCCCATGCTGTACAATACGCGCTACAGCTCCAAGCGCC
GGGTCACCGTCATGATCTCCATCGTCTGGGTCCTGTCCTTCACCATCTCCTGCCCACTCCTCTTCGGACT
CAATAACGCAGACCAGAACGAGTGCATCATTGCCAACCCGGCCTTCGTGGTCTACTCCTCCATCGTCTCC
TTCTACGTGCCCTTCATTGTCACCCTGCTGGTCTACATCAAGATCTACATTGTCCTCCGCAGACGCCGCA
AGCGAGTCAACACCAAACGCAGCAGCCGAGCTTTCAGGGCCCACCTGAGGGCTCCACTAAAGGAGGCTGC
CCGGCGAGCCCAGGAGCTGGAGATGGAGATGCTCTCCAGCACCAGCCCACCCGAGAGGACCCGGTACAGC
CCCATCCCACCCAGCCACCACCAGCTGACTCTCCCCGACCCGTCCCACCACGGTCTCCACAGCACTCCTG
ACAGCCCCGCCAAACCAGAGAAGAATGGGCATGCCAAAGACCACCCCAAGATTGCCAAGATCTTTGAGAT
CCAGACCATGCCCAATGGCAAAACCCGGACCTCCCTCAAGACCATGAGCCGTAGGAAGCTCTCCCAGCAG
AAGGAGAAGAAAGCCACTCAGATGCTCGCCATTGTTCTCGGCGTGTTCATCATCTGCTGGCTGCCCTTCT
TCATCACACACATCCTGAACATACACTGTGACTGCAACATCCCGCCTGTCCTGTACAGCGCCTTCACGTG
GCTGGGCTATGTCAACAGCGCCGTGAACCCCATCATCTACACCACCTTCAACATTGAGTTCCGCAAGGCC
TTCCTGAAGATCCTCCACTGCGACCCAGCTTTCTTGTACAAAGTGGTTGATGTCGGAGGTGGAGGTAGCG
GAGGTGGAGGTAGCGGAGAGAGCTTGTTTAAGGGACCACGTGATTACAACCCGATATCGAGCACCATTTG
TCATTTGACGAATGAATCTGATGGGCACACAACATCGTTGTATGGTATTGGATTTGGTCCCTTCATCATT
ACAAACAAGCACTTGTTTCGTCGCAATAATGGAACACTGTTGGTCCAATCACTACATGGTGTATTCAAGG
TCAAGGACACCACGACTTTGCAACAACACCTCATTGATGGGAGGGACATGATGATTATTCGCATGCCTAA
GGATTTCCCACCATTTCCTCAAAAGCTGAAATTTAGAGAGCCACAAAGGGAAGAGCGCATATGTCTTGTG
ACAACCAACTTCCAAGCTCCCGAGAACCTGTACTTCCAGGGTTCTAGAGAACAGAAGCTGATCTCAGAAG
AGGATCTGGCCCGGGCCATGAAGCTACTGTCTTCTATCGAACAAGCATGCGATATTTGCCGACTTAAAAA
GCTCAAGTGCTCCAAAGAAAAACCGAAGTGCGCCAAGTGTCTGAAGAACAACTGGGAGTGTCGCTACTCT
CCCAAAACCAAAAGGTCTCCGCTGACTAGGGCACATCTGACAGAAGTGGAATCAAGGCTAGAAAGACTGG
AACAGCTATTTCTACTGATTTTTCCTCGAGAAGACCTTGACATGATTTTGAAAATGGATTCTTTACAGGA
TATAAAAGCATTGTTAACAGGATTATTTGTACAAGATAATGTGAATAAAGATGCCGTCACAGATAGATTG
GCTTCAGTGGAGACTGATATGCCTCTAACATTGAGACAGCATAGAATAAGTGCGACATCATCATCGGAAG
AGAGTAGTAACAAAGGTCAAAGACAGTTGACTGTATCGCCGGAATTCCCGGGGATCAGCTTGATAATTCG
ATTCACCATGCCCAAGAAGAAGAGGAAGGTGGCGTACAGCCGCGCGCGTACGAAAAACAATTACGGGTCT
ACCATCGAGGGCCTGCTCGATCTCCCGGACGACGACGCCCCCGAAGAGGCGGGGCTGGCGGCTCCGCGCC
TGTCCTTTCTCCCCGCGGGACACACGCGCAGACTGTCGACGGCCCCCCCGACCGATGTCAGCCTGGGGGA
CGAGCTCCACTTAGACGGCGAGGACGTCGCGATGGCGCATGCCGACGCGCTAGACGATTTCGATCTGGAC
ATGTTGGGGGACGGGGATTCCCCGGGTCCGGGATTTACCCCCCACGACTCCGCCCCCTACGGCGCTCTGG
ATATGGCCGACTTCGAGTTTGAGCAGATGTTTACCGATGCCCTTGGAATTGACGAGTACGGTGGGGGCTA
CCCATACGATGTTCCTGACTATGCGGGCTATCCCTATGACGTCCCGGACTATGCATGAGGGCCCTATTCT
ATAGTGTCACCTAAATGCTAGAGCTCGCTGATCAGCCTCGACTGTGCCTTCTAGTTGCCAGCCATCTGTT
GTTTGCCCCTCCCCCGTGCCTTCCTTGACCCTGGAAGGTGCCACTCCCACTGTCCTTTCCTAATAAAATG
AGGAAATTGCATCGCATTGTCTGAGTAGGTGTCATTCTATTCTGGGGGGTGGGGTGGGGCAGGACAGCAA
GGGGGAGGATTGGGAAGACAATAGCAGGCATGCTGGGGATGCGGTGGGCTCTATGGCTTCTGAGGCGGAA
AGAACCAGCTGGGGCTCTAGGGGGTATCCCC
[124 nt withheld, positions 3952-4075]
C
[91 nt withheld, positions 4077-4167]
A
[49 nt withheld, positions 4169-4217]
CCTTTGACGTTGGAGTCCACGTTCTTT
[37 nt withheld, positions 4245-4281]
ACCCTATCTCGGTCTATTCTTTTGATTTATAAGGGATTTTGCCGATTTCGGCCTATTGGTTAAAAAATGA
GCTGATTTAACAAAAATTTAACGCGAATTAATTCTGTGGAATGTGTGTCAGTTAGGGTGTGGAAAGTCCC
CAGGCTCCCCAGCAGGCAGAAGTATGCAAAGCATGCATCTCAATTAGTCAGCAACCAGGTGTGGAAAGTC
CCCAGGCTCCCCAGCAGGCAGAAGTATGCAAAGCATGCATCTCAATTAGTCAGCAACCATAGTCCCGCCC
CTAACTCCGCCCATCCCGCCCCTAACTCCGCCCAGTTCCGCCCATTCTCCGCCCCATGGCTGACTAATTT
TTTTTATTTATGCAGAGGCCGAGGCCGCCTCTGCCTCTGAGCTATTCCAGAAGTAGTGAGGAGGCTTTTT
TGGAGGCCTAGGCTTTTGCAAAAAGCTCCCGGGAGCTTGTATATCCATTTTCGGATCTGATCAAGAGACA
GGATGAGGATCGTTTCGCATGATTGAACAAGATGGATTGCACGCAGGTTCTCCGGCCGCTTGGGTGGAGA
GGCTATTCGGCTATGACTGGGCACAACAGACAATCGGCTGCTCTGATGCCGCCGTGTTCCGGCTGTCAGC
GCAGGGGCGCCCGGTTCTTTTTGTCAAGACCGACCTGTCCGGTGCCCTGAATGAACTGCAGGACGAGGCA
GCGCGGCTATCGTGGCTGGCCACGACGGGCGTTCCTTGCGCAGCTGTGCTCGACGTTGTCACTGAAGCGG
GAAGGGACTGGCTGCTATTGGGCGAAGTGCCGGGGCAGGATCTCCTGTCATCTCACCTTGCTCCTGCCGA
GAAAGTATCCATCATGGCTGATGCAATGCGGCGGCTGCATACGCTTGATCCGGCTACCTGCCCATTCGAC
CACCAAGCGAAACATCGCATCGAGCGAGCACGTACTCGGATGGAAGCCGGTCTTGTCGATCAGGATGATC
TGGACGAAGAGCATCAGGGGCTCGCGCCAGCCGAACTGTTCGCCAGGCTCAAGGCGCGCATGCCCGACGG
CGAGGATCTCGTCGTGACCCATGGCGATGCCTGCTTGCCGAATATCATGGTGGAAAATGGCCGCTTTTCT
GGATTCATCGACTGTGGCCGGCTGGGTGTGGCGGACCGCTATCAGGACATAGCGTTGGCTACCCGTGATA
TTGCTGAAGAGCTTGGCGGCGAATGGGCTGACCGCTTCCTCGTGCTTTACGGTATCGCCGCTCCCGATTC
GCAGCGCATCGCCTTCTATCGCCTTCTTGACGAGTTCTTCTGAGCGGGACTCTGGGGTTCGAAATGACCG
ACCAAGCGACGCCCAACCTGCCATCACGAGATTTCGATTCCACCGCCGCCTTCTATGAAAGGTTGGGCTT
CGGAATCGTTTTCCGGGACGCCGGCTGGATGATCCTCCAGCGCGGGGATCTCATGCTGGAGTTCTTCGCC
CACCCCAACTTGTTTATTGCAGCTTATAATGGTTACAAATAAAGCAATAGCATCACAAATTTCACAAATA
AAGCATTTTTTTCACTGCATTCTAGTTGTGGTTTGTCCAAACTCATCAATGTATCTTATCATGTCTGTAT
ACCGTCGACCTCTAGCTAGAGCTTGGCGTAATCATGGTCATAGCTGTTTCCTGTGTGAAATTGTTATCCG
CTCACAATTCCACACAACATACGAGCCGGAAGCATAAAGTGTAAAGCCTGGGGTGCCTAATGAGTGAGCT
AACTCACATTAATTGCGTTGCGCTCACTGCCCGCTTTCCAGTCGGGAAACCTGTCGTGCCAGCTGCATTA
ATGAATCGGCCAACGCGCGGGGAGAGGCGGTTTGCGTATTGGGCGCTCTTCCGCTTCCTCGCTCACTGAC
TCGCTGCGCTCGGTCGTTCGGCTGCGGCGAGCGGTATCAGCTCACTCAAAGGCGGTAATACGGTTATCCA
CAGAATCAGGGGATAACGCAGGAAAGAACATGTGAGCAAAAGGCCAGCAAAAGGCCAGGAACCGTAAAAA
GGCCGCGTTGCTGGCGTTTTTCCATAGGCTCCGCCCCCCTGACGAGCATCACAAAAATCGACGCTCAAGT
CAGAGGTGGCGAAACCCGACAGGACTATAAAGATACCAGGCGTTTCCCCCTGGAAGCTCCCTCGTGCGCT
CTCCTGTTCCGACCCTGCCGCTTACCGGATACCTGTCCGCCTTTCTCCCTTCGGGAAGCGTGGCGCTTTC
TCATAGCTCACGCTGTAGGTATCTCAGTTCGGTGTAGGTCGTTCGCTCCAAGCTGGGCTGTGTGCACGAA
CCCCCCGTTCAGCCCGACCGCTGCGCCTTATCCGGTAACTATCGTCTTGAGTCCAACCCGGTAAGACACG
ACTTATCGCCACTGGCAGCAGCCACTGGTAACAGGATTAGCAGAGCGAGGTATGTAGGCGGTGCTACAGA
GTTCTTGAAGTGGTGGCCTAACTACGGCTACACTAGAAGAACAGTATTTGGTATCTGCGCTCTGCTGAAG
CCAGTTACCTTCGGAAAAAGAGTTGGTAGCTCTTGATCCGGCAAACAAACCACCGCTGGTAGCGGTGGTT
TTTTTGTTTGCAAGCAGCAGATTACGCGCAGAAAAAAAGGATCTCAAGAAGATCCTTTGATCTTTTCTAC
GGGGTCTGACGCTCAGTGGAACGAAAACTCACGTTAAGGGATTTTGGTCATGAGATTATCAAAAAGGATC
TTCACCTAGATCCTTTTAAATTAAAAATGAAGTTTTAAATCAATCTAAAGTATATATGAGTAAACTTGGT
CTGACAGTTACCAATGCTTAATCAGTGAGGCACCTATCTCAGCGATCTGTCTATTTCGTTCATCCATAGT
TGCCTGACTCCCCGTCGTGTAGATAACTACGATACGGGAGGGCTTACCATCTGGCCCCAGTGCTGCAATG
ATACCGCGAGACCCACGCTCACCGGCTCCAGATTTATCAGCAATAAACCAGCCAGCCGGAAGGGCCGAGC
GCAGAAGTGGTCCTGCAACTTTATCCGCCTCCATCCAGTCTATTAATTGTTGCCGGGAAGCTAGAGTAAG
TAGTTCGCCAGTTAATAGTTTGCGCAACGTTGTTGCCATTGCTACAGGCATCGTGGTGTCACGCTCGTCG
TTTGGTATGGCTTCATTCAGCTCCGGTTCCCAACGATCAAGGCGAGTTACATGATCCCCCATGTTGTGCA
AAAAAGCGGTTAGCTCCTTCGGTCCTCCGATCGTTGTCAGAAGTAAGTTGGCCGCAGTGTTATCACTCAT
GGTTATGGCAGCACTGCATAATTCTCTTACTGTCATGCCATCCGTAAGATGCTTTTCTGTGACTGGTGAG
TACTCAACCAAGTCATTCTGAGAATAGTGTATGCGGCGACCGAGTTGCTCTTGCCCGGCGTCAATACGGG
ATAATACCGCGCCACATAGCAGAACTTTAAAAGTGCTCATCATTGGAAAACGTTCTTCGGGGCGAAAACT
CTCAAGGATCTTACCGCTGTTGAGATCCAGTTCGATGTAACCCACTCGTGCACCCAACTGATCTTCAGCA
TCTTTTACTTTCACCAGCGTTTCTGGGTGAGCAAAAACAGGAAGGCAAAATGCCGCAAAAAAGGGAATAA
GGGCGACACGGAAATGTTGAATACTCATACTCTTCCTTTTTCAATATTATTGAAGCATTTATCAGGGTTA
TTGTCTCATGAGCGGATACATATTTGAATGTATTTAGAAAAATAAACAAATAGGGGTTCCGCGCACATTT
CCCCGAAAAGTGCCACCTGACGTC
